>Addgene plasmid #55356 | mCerulean-CEBPA237-C-4 | depositor partial sequence | sequence record 85760 | insert sequence
GATCCGCTAGCGCTACCGGTCGCCACCATGGTGAGCAAGGGCGAGGAGCTGTTCACCGGGGTGGTGCCCA
TCCTGGTCGAGCTGGACGGCGACGTAAACGGCCACAAGTTCAGCGTGTCCGGCGAGGGCGAGGGCGATGC
CACCTACGGCAAGCTGACCCTGAAGTTCATCTGCACCACCGGCAAGCTGCCCGTGCCCTGGCCCACCCTC
GTGACCACCCTGACCTGGGGCGTGCAGTGCTTCGCCCGCTACCCCGACCACATGAAGCAGCACGACTTCT
TCAAGTCCGCCATGCCCGAAGGCTACGTCCAGGAGCGCACCATCTTCTTCAAGGACGACGGCAACTACAA
GACCCGCGCCGAGGTGAAGTTCGAGGGCGACACCCTGGTGAACCGCATCGAGCTGAAGGGCATCGACTTC
AAGGAGGACGGCAACATCCTGGGGCACAAGCTGGAGTACAACGCCATCAGCGACAACGTCTATATCACCG
CCGACAAGCAGAAGAACGGCATCAAGGCCAACTTCAAGATCCGCCACAACATCGAGGACGGCAGCGTGCA
GCTCGCCGACCACTACCAGCAGAACACCCCCATCGGCGACGGCCCCGTGCTGCTGCCCGACAACCACTAC
CTGAGCACCCAGTCCAAACTGAGCAAAGACCCCAACGAGAAGCGCGATCACATGGTCCTGCTGGAGTTCG
TGACCGCCGCCGGGATCACTCTCGGCATGGACGAGCTGTACAAGTCCGGACCTGCAATGGGTGCTGCGGG
CCTGCCGGGCCCCGGGGGCTCGCTCAAGGGCTTGGCTGGTCCGCACCCCGACCTCCGCACCGGCGGCGGC
GGCGGCGGCGGGGCCGGCGCGGGCAAGGCCAAGAAGTCGGTGGATAAGAACAGCAACGAGTACCGGGTAC
GGCGGGAACGCAACAACATCGCGGTGCGCAAGAGCCGAGATAAAGCCAAACAGCGCAACGTGGAGACGCA
GCAGAAGGTGTTGGAGTTGACCAGTGACAATGACCGCCTGCGCAAGCGGGTGGAACAGCTGAGCCGTGAA
CTGGACACGCTGCGGGGTATCTTCCGCCAGCTGCCTGAGAGCTCCTTGGTCAAGGCCATGGGCAACTGCG
CGTGAGGCGCGCGGATCCACCGGATCTAGATAACTGATCATAATCAGCCATACCACAT
