[The description below was written by a language model from this plasmid's Addgene catalogue record.]
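Description:
mCerulean-CEBPA237-C-4 is a mammalian expression plasmid built on the mCerulean-C1 backbone (about 4.75 kb without the insert). It is designed to produce a cyan fluorescent fusion protein that marks the nucleus. It is maintained in E. coli as a high-copy plasmid under kanamycin selection. It also carries a neomycin resistance marker, so transfected mammalian cells can be selected with G418. In C1-type vectors a single resistance cassette usually serves both purposes, but no feature table was supplied to confirm that layout here. The record does not name the origins of replication.

The payload is a sequence from rat (Rattus norvegicus) CEBPA, which encodes the CCAAT/enhancer-binding protein alpha, a bZIP transcription factor. It is placed downstream of mCerulean, so the fluorescent protein sits at the N-terminus of the fusion. Expression is driven by the constitutive CMV promoter. The listed sequencing primers imply an SV40 polyadenylation signal following the cassette. The "237" in the name may indicate a particular fragment or truncation of CEBPA, and "C-4" may refer to the C-series fusion orientation and a linker length. The record explains neither, nor does it give the insert boundaries, insert size or cloning method.

mCerulean is an enhanced cyan fluorescent protein variant, recorded here with excitation at 433 nm and emission at 475 nm. The stated purpose is nuclear localization, so the construct is suited to use as a cyan nuclear marker in live or fixed mammalian cells. It could also be used to image the distribution of this CEBPA-derived protein, alone or alongside spectrally distinct fluorescent fusions.
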