Addgene plasmid #55356: mCerulean-CEBPA237-C-4
Purpose: Localization: Nucleus, Excitation: 433, Emission: 475
Depositing lab: Michael Davidson. Depositing organization: Florida State University, Tallahassee.
Backbone
  Vector backbone: mCerulean-C1
  Backbone size w/o insert (bp): 4750
  Vector type: Mammalian Expression
  Selectable markers: Neomycin (select with G418)
Growth in bacteria
  Bacterial resistance: Kanamycin, 50 μg/mL
  Growth temperature: 37°C
  Growth strain: DH5alpha
  Copy number: High Copy
Gene/Insert
  Gene/Insert name: CEBPA (alt name: NM_012524.3)
  Species: R. norvegicus (rat)
  Promoter: CMV
  Tag / fusion protein: mCerulean (N terminal on backbone)
  Cloning method: Unknown
  Sequencing primers: 5′ CMV-F; 3′ SV40pA-R
Terms and licenses: Academic/Nonprofit Terms; Industry Terms: Not Available to Industry
Depositor comments: . Excitation = 433; Emission = 475
How to cite: mCerulean-CEBPA237-C-4 was a gift from Michael Davidson (Addgene plasmid # 55356 ; http://n2t.net/addgene:55356 ; RRID:Addgene_55356)
